>Addgene plasmid #79440 | pDGE1 | depositor full sequence | sequence record 148605 | pDGE1 sequence 15399 bps
TTCCACGATGCTCCTCGTGGGTGGGGGTCCATCTTTGGGACCACTGTCGGCAGAGAGATCTTGAATGATA
GCCTTTCCTTTATCGCAATGATGGCATTTGTAGGAGCCACCTTCCTTTTCTACTGTCCTTTCGATGAAGT
GACAGATAGCTGGGCAATGGAATCCGAGGAGGTTTCCCGAAATTATCCTTTGTTGAAAAGTCTCAATAGC
CCTTTGATCTTCTGAGACTGTATCTTTGACATTTTTGGAGTAGACCAGAGTGTCGTGCTCCACCATGTTG
ACCTCCAAGCTTGAATTCTTGCAGAGACCTGAGACGTTGATCGGCACGTAAGAGGTTCCAACTTTCACCA
TAATGAAATAAGATCACTACCGGGCGTATTTTTTGAGTTATCGAGATTTTCAGGAGCTAAGGAAGCTAAA
ATGGAGAAAAAAATCACTGGATATACCACCGTTGATATATCCCAATGGCATCGTAAAGAACATTTTGAGG
CATTTCAGTCAGTTGCTCAATGTACCTATAACCAGACCGTTCAGCTGGATATTACGGCCTTTTTAAAGAC
CGTAAAGAAAAATAAGCACAAGTTTTATCCGGCCTTTATTCACATTCTTGCCCGCCTGATGAATGCTCAT
CCGGAATTCCGTATGGCAATGAAAGACGGTGAGCTGGTGATATGGGATAGTGTTCACCCTTGTTACACCG
TTTTCCATGAGCAAACTGAAACGTTTTCATCGCTCTGGAGTGAATACCACGACGATTTCCGGCAGTTTCT
ACACATATATTCGCAAGATGTGGCGTGTTACGGTGAAAACCTGGCCTATTTCCCTAAAGGGTTTATTGAG
AATATGTTTTTCGTCTCAGCCAATCCCTGGGTGAGTTTCACCAGTTTTGATTTAAACGTGGCCAATATGG
ACAACTTCTTCGCCCCCGTTTTCACCATGGGCAAATATTATACGCAAGGCGACAAGGTGCTGATGCCGCT
GGCGATTCAGGTTCATCATGCCGTCTGTGATGGCTTCCATGTCGGCAGAATGCTTAATGAATTACAACAG
TACTGCGATGAGTGGCAGGGCGGGGCGTAATCGCGTGGATCCGGCTTACTAAAAGCCAGATAACAGTATG
CGTATTTGCGCGCTGATTTTTGCGGTATAAGAATATATACTGATATGTATACCCGAAGTATGTCAAAAAG
AGGTATGCTATGAAGCAGCGTATTACAGTGACAGTTGACAGCGACAGCTATCAGTTGCTCAAGGCATATA
TGATGTCAATATCTCCGGTCTGGTAAGCACAACCATGCAGAATGAAGCCCGTCGTCTGCGTGCCGAACGC
TGGAAAGCGGAAAATCAGGAAGGGATGGCTGAGGTCGCCCGGTTTATTGAAATGAACGGCTCTTTTGCTG
ACGAGAACAGGGGCTGGTGAAATGCAGTTTAAGGTTTACACCTATAAAAGAGAGAGCCGTTATCGTCTGT
TTGTGGATGTACAGAGTGATATTATTGACACGCCCGGGCGACGGATGGTGATCCCCCTGGCCAGTGCACG
TCTGCTGTCAGATAAAGTCTCCCGTGAACTTTACCCGGTGGTGCATATCGGGGATGAAAGCTGGCGCATG
ATGACCACCGATATGGCCAGTGTGCCGGTTTCCGTTATCGGGGAAGAAGTGGCTGATCTCAGCCACCGCG
AAAATGACATCAAAAACGCCATTAACCTGATGTTCTGGGGAATATAAATGTCAGGCTCCCTTATACACAG
CCAGTCGGTCTCAGCTTCCATGCTAGAGTCCGCAAAAATCACCAGTCTCTCTCTACAAATCTATCTCTCT
CTATTTTTCTCCAGAATAATGTGTGAGTAGTTCCCAGATAAGGGAATTAGGGTTCTTATAGGGTTTCGCT
CATGTGTTGAGCATATAAGAAACCCTTAGTATGTATTTGTATTTGTAAAATACTTCTATCAATAAAATTT
CTAATTCCTAAAACCAAAATCCAGTGACCTGCAGGCATGCGACGTCGAGCTTAGCTTGAGCTTGGATCAG
ATTGTCGTTTCCCGCCTTCAGTTTAAACTATCAGTGTTTGACAGGATATATTGGCGGGTAAACCTAAGAG
AAAAGAGCGTTTATTAGAATAATCGGATATTTAAAAGGGCGTGAAAAGGTTTATCCGTTCGTCCATTTGT
ATGTGCATGCCAACCACAGGGTTCCCCTCGGGATCAAAGTACTTTGATCCAACCCCTCCGCTGCTATAGT
GCAGTCGGCTTCTGACGTTCAGTGCAGCCGTCTTCTGAAAACGACATGTCGCACAAGTCCTAAGTTACGC
GACAGGCTGCCGCCCTGCCCTTTTCCTGGCGTTTTCTTGTCGCGTGTTTTAGTCGCATAAAGTAGAATAC
TTGCGACTAGAACCGGAGACATTACGCCATGAACAAGAGCGCCGCCGCTGGCCTGCTGGGCTATGCCCGC
GTCAGCACCGACGACCAGGACTTGACCAACCAACGGGCCGAACTGCACGCGGCCGGCTGCACCAAGCTGT
TTTCCGAGAAGATCACCGGCACCAGGCGCGACCGCCCGGAGCTGGCCAGGATGCTTGACCACCTACGCCC
TGGCGACGTTGTGACAGTGACCAGGCTAGACCGCCTGGCCCGCAGCACCCGCGACCTACTGGACATTGCC
GAGCGCATCCAGGAGGCCGGCGCGGGCCTGCGTAGCCTGGCAGAGCCGTGGGCCGACACCACCACGCCGG
CCGGCCGCATGGTGTTGACCGTGTTCGCCGGCATTGCCGAGTTCGAGCGTTCCCTAATCATCGACCGCAC
CCGGAGCGGGCGCGAGGCCGCCAAGGCCCGAGGCGTGAAGTTTGGCCCCCGCCCTACCCTCACCCCGGCA
CAGATCGCGCACGCCCGCGAGCTGATCGACCAGGAAGGCCGCACCGTGAAAGAGGCGGCTGCACTGCTTG
GCGTGCATCGCTCGACCCTGTACCGCGCACTTGAGCGCAGCGAGGAAGTGACGCCCACCGAGGCCAGGCG
GCGCGGTGCCTTCCGTGAGGACGCATTGACCGAGGCCGACGCCCTGGCGGCCGCCGAGAATGAACGCCAA
GAGGAACAAGCATGAAACCGCACCAGGACGGCCAGGACGAACCGTTTTTCATTACCGAAGAGATCGAGGC
GGAGATGATCGCGGCCGGGTACGTGTTCGAGCCGCCCGCGCACGTCTCAACCGTGCGGCTGCATGAAATC
CTGGCCGGTTTGTCTGATGCCAAGCTGGCGGCCTGGCCGGCCAGCTTGGCCGCTGAAGAAACCGAGCGCC
GCCGTCTAAAAAGGTGATGTGTATTTGAGTAAAACAGCTTGCGTCATGCGGTCGCTGCGTATATGATGCG
ATGAGTAAATAAACAAATACGCAAGGGGAACGCATGAAGGTTATCGCTGTACTTAACCAGAAAGGCGGGT
CAGGCAAGACGACCATCGCAACCCATCTAGCCCGCGCCCTGCAACTCGCCGGGGCCGATGTTCTGTTAGT
CGATTCCGATCCCCAGGGCAGTGCCCGCGATTGGGCGGCCGTGCGGGAAGATCAACCGCTAACCGTTGTC
GGCATCGACCGCCCGACGATTGACCGCGACGTGAAGGCCATCGGCCGGCGCGACTTCGTAGTGATCGACG
GAGCGCCCCAGGCGGCGGACTTGGCTGTGTCCGCGATCAAGGCAGCCGACTTCGTGCTGATTCCGGTGCA
GCCAAGCCCTTACGACATATGGGCCACCGCCGACCTGGTGGAGCTGGTTAAGCAGCGCATTGAGGTCACG
GATGGAAGGCTACAAGCGGCCTTTGTCGTGTCGCGGGCGATCAAAGGCACGCGCATCGGCGGTGAGGTTG
CCGAGGCGCTGGCCGGGTACGAGCTGCCCATTCTTGAGTCCCGTATCACGCAGCGCGTGAGCTACCCAGG
CACTGCCGCCGCCGGCACAACCGTTCTTGAATCAGAACCCGAGGGCGACGCTGCCCGCGAGGTCCAGGCG
CTGGCCGCTGAAATTAAATCAAAACTCATTTGAGTTAATGAGGTAAAGAGAAAATGAGCAAAAGCACAAA
CACGCTAAGTGCCGGCCGTCCGAGCGCACGCAGCAGCAAGGCTGCAACGTTGGCCAGCCTGGCAGACACG
CCAGCCATGAAGCGGGTCAACTTTCAGTTGCCGGCGGAGGATCACACCAAGCTGAAGATGTACGCGGTAC
GCCAAGGCAAGACCATTACCGAGCTGCTATCTGAATACATCGCGCAGCTACCAGAGTAAATGAGCAAATG
AATAAATGAGTAGATGAATTTTAGCGGCTAAAGGAGGCGGCATGGAAAATCAAGAACAACCAGGCACCGA
CGCCGTGGAATGCCCCATGTGTGGAGGAACGGGCGGTTGGCCAGGCGTAAGCGGCTGGGTTGTCTGCCGG
CCCTGCAATGGCACTGGAACCCCCAAGCCCGAGGAATCGGCGTGACGGTCGCAAACCATCCGGCCCGGTA
CAAATCGGCGCGGCGCTGGGTGATGACCTGGTGGAGAAGTTGAAGGCCGCGCAGGCCGCCCAGCGGCAAC
GCATCGAGGCAGAAGCACGCCCCGGTGAATCGTGGCAAGCGGCCGCTGATCGAATCCGCAAAGAATCCCG
GCAACCGCCGGCAGCCGGTGCGCCGTCGATTAGGAAGCCGCCCAAGGGCGACGAGCAACCAGATTTTTTC
GTTCCGATGCTCTATGACGTGGGCACCCGCGATAGTCGCAGCATCATGGACGTGGCCGTTTTCCGTCTGT
CGAAGCGTGACCGACGAGCTGGCGAGGTGATCCGCTACGAGCTTCCAGACGGGCACGTAGAGGTTTCCGC
AGGGCCGGCCGGCATGGCCAGTGTGTGGGATTACGACCTGGTACTGATGGCGGTTTCCCATCTAACCGAA
TCCATGAACCGATACCGGGAAGGGAAGGGAGACAAGCCCGGCCGCGTGTTCCGTCCACACGTTGCGGACG
TACTCAAGTTCTGCCGGCGAGCCGATGGCGGAAAGCAGAAAGACGACCTGGTAGAAACCTGCATTCGGTT
AAACACCACGCACGTTGCCATGCAGCGTACGAAGAAGGCCAAGAACGGCCGCCTGGTGACGGTATCCGAG
GGTGAAGCCTTGATTAGCCGCTACAAGATCGTAAAGAGCGAAACCGGGCGGCCGGAGTACATCGAGATCG
AGCTAGCTGATTGGATGTACCGCGAGATCACAGAAGGCAAGAACCCGGACGTGCTGACGGTTCACCCCGA
TTACTTTTTGATCGATCCCGGCATCGGCCGTTTTCTCTACCGCCTGGCACGCCGCGCCGCAGGCAAGGCA
GAAGCCAGATGGTTGTTCAAGACGATCTACGAACGCAGTGGCAGCGCCGGAGAGTTCAAGAAGTTCTGTT
TCACCGTGCGCAAGCTGATCGGGTCAAATGACCTGCCGGAGTACGATTTGAAGGAGGAGGCGGGGCAGGC
TGGCCCGATCCTAGTCATGCGCTACCGCAACCTGATCGAGGGCGAAGCATCCGCCGGTTCCTAATGTACG
GAGCAGATGCTAGGGCAAATTGCCCTAGCAGGGGAAAAAGGTCGAAAAGGTGTCTTTCCTGTGGATAGCA
CGTACATTGGGAACCCAAAGCCGTACATTGGGAACCGGAACCCGTACATTGGGAACCCAAAGCCGTACAT
TGGGAACCGGTCACACATGTAAGTGACTGATATAAAAGAGAAAAAAGGCGATTTTTCCGCCTAAAACTCT
TTAAAACTTATTAAAACTCTTAAAACCCGCCTGGCCTGTGCATAACTGTCTGGCCAGCGCACAGCCGAAG
AGCTGCAAAAAGCGCCTACCCTTCGGTCGCTGCGCTCCCTACGCCCCGCCGCTTCGCGTCGGCCTATCGC
GGCCGCTGGCCGCTCAAAAATGGCTGGCCTACGGCCAGGCAATCTACCAGGGCGCGGACAAGCCGCGCCG
TCGCCACTCGACCGCCGGCGCCCACATCAAGGCACCCTGCCTCGCGCGTTTCGGTGATGACGGTGAAAAC
CTCTGACACATGCAGCTCCCGGAGACGGTCACAGCTTGTCTGTAAGCGGATGCCGGGAGCAGACAAGCCC
GTCAGGGCGCGTCAGCGGGTGTTGGCGGGTGTCGGGGCGCAGCCATGACCCAGTCACGTAGCGATAGCGG
AGTGTATACTGGCTTAACTATGCGGCATCAGAGCAGATTGTACTGAGAGTGCACCATATGCGGTGTGAAA
TACCGCACAGATGCGTAAGGAGAAAATACCGCATCAGGCGCTCTTCCGCTTCCTCGCTCACTGACTCGCT
GCGCTCGGTCGTTCGGCTGCGGCGAGCGGTATCAGCTCACTCAAAGGCGGTAATACGGTTATCCACAGAA
TCAGGGGATAACGCAGGAAAGAACATGTGAGCAAAAGGCCAGCAAAAGGCCAGGAACCGTAAAAAGGCCG
CGTTGCTGGCGTTTTTCCATAGGCTCCGCCCCCCTGACGAGCATCACAAAAATCGACGCTCAAGTCAGAG
GTGGCGAAACCCGACAGGACTATAAAGATACCAGGCGTTTCCCCCTGGAAGCTCCCTCGTGCGCTCTCCT
GTTCCGACCCTGCCGCTTACCGGATACCTGTCCGCCTTTCTCCCTTCGGGAAGCGTGGCGCTTTCTCATA
GCTCACGCTGTAGGTATCTCAGTTCGGTGTAGGTCGTTCGCTCCAAGCTGGGCTGTGTGCACGAACCCCC
CGTTCAGCCCGACCGCTGCGCCTTATCCGGTAACTATCGTCTTGAGTCCAACCCGGTAAGACACGACTTA
TCGCCACTGGCAGCAGCCACTGGTAACAGGATTAGCAGAGCGAGGTATGTAGGCGGTGCTACAGAGTTCT
TGAAGTGGTGGCCTAACTACGGCTACACTAGAAGGACAGTATTTGGTATCTGCGCTCTGCTGAAGCCAGT
TACCTTCGGAAAAAGAGTTGGTAGCTCTTGATCCGGCAAACAAACCACCGCTGGTAGCGGTGGTTTTTTT
GTTTGCAAGCAGCAGATTACGCGCAGAAAAAAAGGATCTCAAGAAGATCCTTTGATCTTTTCTACGGGGT
CTGACGCTCAGTGGAACGAAAACTCACGTTAAGGGATTTTGGTCATGCATGATATATCTCCCAATTTGTG
TAGGGCTTATTATGCACGCTTAAAAATAATAAAAGCAGACTTGACCTGATAGTTTGGCTGTGAGCAATTA
TGTGCTTAGTGCATCTAATCGCTTGAGTTAACGCCGGCGAAGCGGCGTCGGCTTGAACGAATTTCTAGCT
AGACATTATTTGCCGACTACCTTGGTGATCTCGCCTTTCACGTAGTGGACAAATTCTTCCAACTGATCTG
CGCGCGAGGCCAAGCGATCTTCTTCTTGTCCAAGATAAGCCTGTCTAGCTTCAAGTATGACGGGCTGATA
CTGGGCCGGCAGGCGCTCCATTGCCCAGTCGGCAGCGACATCCTTCGGCGCGATTTTGCCGGTTACTGCG
CTGTACCAAATGCGGGACAACGTAAGCACTACATTTCGCTCATCGCCAGCCCAGTCGGGCGGCGAGTTCC
ATAGCGTTAAGGTTTCATTTAGCGCCTCAAATAGATCCTGTTCAGGAACCGGATCAAAGAGTTCCTCCGC
CGCTGGACCTACCAAGGCAACGCTATGTTCTCTTGCTTTTGTCAGCAAGATAGCCAGATCAATGTCGATC
GTGGCTGGCTCGAAGATACCTGCAAGAATGTCATTGCGCTGCCATTCTCCAAATTGCAGTTCGCGCTTAG
CTGGATAACGCCACGGAATGATGTCGTCGTGCACAACAATGGTGACTTCTACAGCGCGGAGAATCTCGCT
CTCTCCAGGGGAAGCCGAAGTTTCCAAAAGGTCGTTGATCAAAGCTCGCCGCGTTGTTTCATCAAGCCTT
ACGGTCACCGTAACCAGCAAATCAATATCACTGTGTGGCTTCAGGCCGCCATCCACTGCGGAGCCGTACA
AATGTACGGCCAGCAACGTCGGTTCGAGATGGCGCTCGATGACGCCAACTACCTCTGATAGTTGAGTCGA
TACTTCGGCGATCACCGCTTCCCCCATGATGTTTAACTTTGTTTTAGGGCGACTGCCCTGCTGCGTAACA
TCGTTGCTGCTCCATAACATCAAACATCGACCCACGGCGTAACGCGCTTGCTGCTTGGATGCCCGAGGCA
TAGACTGTACCCCAAAAAAACATGTCATAACAAGAAGCCATGAAAACCGCCACTGCGCCGTTACCACCGC
TGCGTTCGGTCAAGGTTCTGGACCAGTTGCGTGACGGCAGTTACGCTACTTGCATTACAGCTTACGAACC
GAACGAGGCTTATGTCCACTGGGTTCGTGCCCGAATTGATCACAGGCAGCAACGCTCTGTCATCGTTACA
ATCAACATGCTACCCTCCGCGAGATCATCCGTGTTTCAAACCCGGCAGCTTAGTTGCCGTTCTTCCGAAT
AGCATCGGTAACATGAGCAAAGTCTGCCGCCTTACAACGGCTCTCCCGCTGACGCCGTCCCGGACTGATG
GGCTGCCTGTATCGAGTGGTGATTTTGTGCCGAGCTGCCGGTCGGGGAGCTGTTGGCTGGCTGGTGGCAG
GATATATTGTGGTGTAAACAAATTGACGCTTAGACAACTTAATAACACATTGCGGAATTCCGATCTAGTA
ACATAGATGACACCGCGCGCGATAATTTATCCTAGTTTGCGCGCTATATTTTGTTTTCTATCGCGTATTA
AATGTATAATTGCGGGACTCTAATCATAAAAACCCATCTCATAAATAACGTCATGCATTACATGTTAATT
ATTACATGCTTAACGTAATTCAACAGAAATTATATGATAATCATCGCAAGACCGGCAACAGGATTCAATC
TTAAGAAACTTTATTGCCAAATGTTTGAACGATCGGGGATCATCCGGGTCTGTGGCGGGAACTCCACGAA
AATATCCGAACGCAGCAAGATATCGCGGTGCATCTCGGTCTTGCCTGGGCAGTCGCCGCCGACGCCGTTG
ATGTGGACGCCGGGCCCGATCATATTGTCGCTCAGGATCGTGGCGTTGTGCTTGTCGGCCGTTGCTGTCG
TAATGATATCGGCACCTTCGACCGCCTGTTCCGCAGAGATCCCGTGGGCGAAGAACTCCAGCATGAGATC
CCCGCGCTGGAGGATCATCCAGCCGGCGTCCCGGAAAACGATTCCGAAGCCCAACCTTTCATAGAAGGCG
GCGGTGGAATCGAAATCTCGTGATGGCAGGTTGGGCGTCGCTTGGTCGGTCATTTCGAACCCCAGAGTCC
CGCTCAGAAGAACTCGTCAAGAAGGCGATAGAAGGCGATGCGCTGCGAATCGGGAGCGGCGATACCGTAA
AGCACGAGGAAGCGGTCAGCCCATTCGCCGCCAAGCTCTTCAGCAATATCACGGGTAGCCAACGCTATGT
CCTGATAGCGGTCCGCCACACCCAGCCGGCCACAGTCGATGAATCCAGAAAAGCGGCCATTTTCCACCAT
GATATTCGGCAAGCAGGCATCGCCATGGGTCACGACGAGATCATCGCCGTCGGGCATGCGCGCCTTGAGC
CTGGCGAACAGTTCGGCTGGCGCGAGCCCCTGATGCTCTTCGTCCAGATCATCCTGATCGACAAGACCGG
CTTCCATCCGAGTACGTGCTCGCTCGATGCGATGTTTCGCTTGGTGGTCGAATGGGCAGGTAGCCGGATC
AAGCGTATGCAGCCGCCGCATTGCATCAGCCATGATGGATACTTTCTCGGCAGGAGCAAGGTGAGATGAC
AGGAGATCCTGCCCCGGCACTTCGCCCAATAGCAGCCAGTCCCTTCCCGCTTCAGTGACAACGTCGAGCA
CAGCTGCGCAAGGAACGCCCGTCGTGGCCAGCCACGATAGCCGCGCTGCCTCGTCCTGCAGTTCATTCAG
GGCACCGGACAGGTCGGTCTTGACAAAAAGAACCGGGCGCCCCTGCGCTGACAGCCGGAACACGGCGGCA
TCAGAGCAGCCGATTGTCTGTTGTGCCCAGTCATAGCCGAATAGCCTCTCCACCCAAGCGGCCGGAGAAC
CTGCGTGCAATCCATCTTGTTCAATCATGCGAAACGATCCAGATCCGGTGCAGATTATTTGGATTGAGAG
TGAATATGAGACTCTAATTGGATACCGAGGGGAATTTATGGAACGTCAGTGGAGCATTTTTGACAAGAAA
TATTTGCTAGCTGATAGTGACCTTAGGCGACTTTTGAACGCGCAATAATGGTTTCTGACGTATGTGCTTA
GCTCATTAAACTCCAGAAACCCGCGGCTGAGTGGCTCCTTCAACGTTGCGGTTCTGTCAGTTCCAAACGT
AAAACGGCTTGTCCCGCGTCATCGGCGGGGGTCATAACGTGACTCCCTTAATTCTCCGCTCATGATTAGT
AGCGTCGATCTAGTAACATAGATGACACCGCGCGCGATAATTTATCCTAGTTTGCGCGCTATATTTTGTT
TTCTATCGCGTATTAAATGTATAATTGCGGGACTCTAATCATAAAAACCCATCTCATAAATAACGTCATG
CATTACATGTTAATTATTACATGCTTAACGTAATTCAACAGAAATTATATGATAATCATCGCAAGACCGG
CAACAGGATTCAATCTTAAGAAACTTTATTGCCAAATGTTTGAACGATCTGCTTGACAAGCTCACACCTT
CCTCTTCTTCTTGGGGTCAGCCCTGCTGTCTCCACCGAGCTGAGAGAGGTCGATTCTTGTTTCATAGAGC
CCCGTAATTGACTGATGAATCAGTGTGGCGTCCAGGACCTCCTTTGTAGAGGTGTACCGCTTTCTGTCTA
TGGTGGTGTCGAAGTACTTGAAGGCTGCAGGCGCGCCCAAGTTGGTCAGAGTAAACAAGTGGATAATGTT
TTCTGCCTGCTCCCTGATGGGCTTATCCCTGTGCTTATTGTAAGCAGAAAGCACCTTATCGAGGTTAGCG
TCGGCGAGGATCACTCTTTTGGAGAATTCGCTTATTTGCTCGATGATCTCATCAAGGTAGTGTTTGTGTT
GTTCCACGAACAGCTGCTTCTGCTCATTATCTTCGGGAGATCCTTTGAGCTTTTCATAGTGGCTGGCCAG
ATACAAGAAATTAACGTATTTAGAGGGCAGTGCCAGCTCGTTACCTTTCTGCAGCTCGCCCGCACTAGCG
AGCATTCGTTTCCGGCCGTTTTCAAGCTCAAAGAGAGAGTACTTGGGAAGCTTAATGATGAGGTCTTTTT
TGACCTCTTTATATCCTTTCGCCTCGAGAAAGTCGATGGGGTTTTTTTCGAAGCTTGATCGCTCCATGAT
TGTGATGCCCAGCAGTTCCTTGACGCTTTTGAGTTTTTTAGACTTCCCTTTCTCCACTTTGGCCACAACC
AGTACACTGTAAGCGACTGTAGGAGAATCGAATCCGCCGTATTTCTTGGGGTCCCAATCTTTTTTGCGTG
CGATCAGCTTGTCGCTGTTCCTTTTCGGGAGGATACTTTCCTTGGAGAAGCCTCCGGTCTGTACTTCGGT
CTTTTTAACGATGTTCACCTGCGGCATGGACAGGACCTTCCGGACTGTCGCGAAATCCCTACCCTTGTCC
CACACGATTTCTCCTGTTTCTCCGTTTGTTTCGATAAGTGGTCGCTTCCGAATCTCTCCATTGGCCAGTG
TAATCTCGGTCTTGAAAAAATTCATAATATTGCTGTAAAAGAAGTACTTAGCGGTGGCCTTGCCTATTTC
CTGCTCAGACTTTGCGATCATTTTCCTAACATCGTACACTTTATAGTCTCCGTAAACAAATTCAGATTCA
AGCTTGGGATATTTTTTGATAAGTGCAGTGCCTACCACTGCATTCAGGTAGGCATCATGCGCATGGTGGT
AATTGTTGATCTCTCTCACCTTATAAAACTGAAAGTCCTTTCTGAAATCTGAAACCAGCTTAGACTTCAG
AGTAATAACTTTCACCTCTCGAATCAGTTTGTCATTTTCATCGTACTTGGTGTTCATGCGTGAATCGAGA
ATTTGGGCCACGTGCTTGGTGATCTGGCGTGTCTCAACAAGCTGCCTTTTGATGAAGCCGGCTTTATCCA
ACTCAGACAGGCCACCTCGTTCAGCCTTAGTCAGATTATCGAACTTCCGTTGTGTGATCAGTTTGGCGTT
CAGCAGCTGCCGCCAATAATTTTTCATTTTCTTGACAACTTCTTCTGAGGGGACGTTATCACTCTTCCCT
CTATTTTTATCGGATCTTGTCAACACTTTATTATCAATAGAATCATCTTTGAGAAAAGACTGGGGCACGA
TATGATCCACGTCGTAGTCGGAGAGCCGATTGATGTCCAGTTCCTGATCCACGTACATGTCCCTGCCGTT
CTGCAGGTAGTACAGGTAGAGCTTCTCATTCTGAAGCTGGGTGTTTTCAACTGGGTGTTCCTTAAGGATT
TGGGACCCCAGTTCTTTTATACCCTCTTCAATCCTCTTCATCCTTTCCCTACTGTTCTTCTGTCCCTTCT
GGGTAGTTTGGTTCTCTCGGGCCATCTCGATAACGATATTCTCGGGCTTATGCCTTCCCATTACTTTGAC
GAGTTCATCCACGACCTTAACGGTCTGCAGTATTCCCTTTTTGATAGCTGGGCTACCTGCAAGATTAGCG
ATGTGCTCGTGGAGACTGTCCCCCTGGCCAGAAACTTGTGCTTTCTGGATGTCCTCCTTAAAGGTGAGAG
AGTCATCATGGATCAACTGCATGAAGTTCCGGTTGGCAAATCCATCGGACTTAAGAAAATCCAGGATTGT
CTTTCCACTCTGCTTGTCTCGGATCCCATTGATCAGTTTTCTTGACAGCCGCCCCCATCCTGTATATCGG
CGCCTCTTGAGCTGTTTCATGACTTTGTCGTCGAAGAGATGAGCGTAAGTTTTCAAGCGTTCTTCAATCA
TCTCCCTATCTTCAAACAACGTAAGGGTGAGGACAATGTCCTCAAGAATGTCCTCGTTCTCCTCATTGTC
CAGGAAGTCCTTGTCTTTAATGATTTTCAGGAGATCGTGATACGTTCCCAGGGATGCGTTGAAGCGATCC
TCCACTCCGCTGATTTCAACAGAGTCGAAACATTCAATCTTTTTGAAATAATCTTCTTTGAGCTGTTTCA
CGGTAACTTTCCGGTTCGTCTTGAAGAGGAGGTCCACGATAGCTTTCTTCTGCTCTCCAGACAGGAATGC
TGGCTTTCTCATCCCTTCTGTGACGTATTTGACCTTGGTGAGCTCGTTATAAACTGTGAAGTACTCGTAC
AGCAGAGAGTGTTTAGGAAGCACCTTTTCGTTAGGCAGATTTTTATCAAAGTTAGTCATCCTTTCGATGA
AGGACTGGGCAGAGGCCCCCTTATCCACGACTTCCTCGAAGTTCCAGGGAGTGATAGTCTCTTCTGATTT
GCGAGTCATCCACGCGAATCTGGAATTTCCCCGGGCGAGGGGGCCTACATAGTAGGGTATCCGAAATGTG
AGGATTTTCTCAATCTTTTCCCTGTTATCTTTCAAAAAGGGGTAGAAATCCTCTTGCCGCCTGAGGATAG
CGTGCAGTTCGCCCAGGTGAATCTGGTGGGGGATGCTTCCATTGTCGAAAGTGCGCTGTTTGCGCAACAG
ATCTTCTCTGTTAAGCTTTACCAGCAGCTCCTCGGTGCCGTCCATTTTTTCCAAGATGGGCTTAATAAAT
TTGTAAAATTCCTCCTGGCTTGCTCCGCCGTCAATGTATCCGGCGTAGCCATTTTTAGACTGATCGAAGA
AAATTTCCTTGTACTTCTCAGGCAGTTGCTGTCTGACAAGGGCCTTCAGCAAAGTCAAGTCTTGGTGGTG
CTCATCATAGCGCTTGATCATACTAGCGCTCAGCGGAGCTTTGGTGATCTCCGTGTTCACTCGCAGAATA
TCACTCAGCAGAATGGCGTCTGACAGGTTCTTTGCCGCCAAAAAAAGGTCTGCGTACTGGTCGCCGATCT
GGGCCAGCAGATTGTCGAGATCATCATCGTAGGTGTCTTTGCTCAGTTGAAGCTTGGCATCTTCGGCCAG
GTCGAAGTTAGATTTAAAGTTGGGGGTCAGCCCGAGTGACAGGGCGATAAGATTACCAAACAGGCCGTTC
TTCTTCTCCCCAGGGAGCTGTGCGATGAGGTTTTCGAGCCGCCGGGATTTGGACAGCCTAGCGCTCAGGA
TTGCTTTGGCGTCAACTCCGGATGCGTTGATCGGGTTCTCTTCGAAAAGCTGATTGTAAGTCTGAACCAG
TTGGATAAAGAGTTTGTCGACATCGCTGTTGTCTGGGTTCAGGTCCCCCTCGATGAGGAAGTGTCCCCGA
AATTTGATCATATGCGCCAGCGCGAGATAGATCAACCGCAAGTCAGCCTTATCAGTACTGTCTACAAGCT
TCTTCCTCAGATGATATATGGTTGGGTACTTTTCATGGTACGCCACCTCGTCCACGATATTGCCAAAGAT
TGGGTGGCGCTCGTGCTTTTTATCCTCCTCCACCAAAAAGGACTCCTCCAGCCTATGGAAGAAAGAGTCA
TCCACCTTAGCCATCTCATTACTAAAGATCTCCTGCAGGTAGCAGATCCGATTCTTTCTGCGGGTATATC
TGCGCCGTGCTGTTCTTTTGAGCCGCGTGGCTTCGGCCGTCTCCCCGGAGTCGAACAGGAGGGCGCCAAT
GAGGTTCTTCTTTATGCTGTGGCGATCGGTATTGCCCAGAACTTTGAATTTTTTGCTCGGCACCTTGTAC
TCGTCCGTAATGACGGCCCAGCCGACGCTGTTTGTGCCGATATCGAGCCCAATGGAGTACTTCTTGTCCA
TTGTATCGATAATTGTAAATGTAATTGTAATGTTGTTTGTTGTTTGTTGTTGTTGGTAATTGTTGTAAAA
ATGAGCTCTTATACTCGAGCGTGTCCTCTCCAAATGAAATGAACTTCCTTATATAGAGGAAGGGTCTTGC
GAAGGATAGTGGGATTGTGCGTCATCCCTTACGTCAGTGGAGATGTCACATCAATCCACTTGCTTTGTAG
ACGTGGTTGGAACCTCTTCTTTTTCCACGATGCTCCTCGTGGGTGGGGGTCCATCTTTGGGACCACTGTC
GGCAGAGAGATCTTGAATGATAGCCTTTCCTTTATCGCAATGATGGCATTTGTAGGAGCCACCTTCCTTT
TCTACTGTCCTTTCGATGAAGTGACAGATAGCTGGGCAATGGAATCCGAGGAGGTTTCCCGAAATTATCC
TTTGTTGAAAAGTCTCAATAGCCCTTTGATCTTCTGAGACTGTATCTTTGACATTTTTGGAGTAGACCAG
AGTGTCGTGCTCCACCATGTTATCACATCAATCCACTTGCTTTGTAGACGTGGTTGGAACCTCTTCTTT
Features (pLannotate 1.2.2; 26 found; start..end, strand, type, name):
    318..420     +  promoter       cat promoter: promoter of the E. coli cat gene encoding chloramphenicol acetyltransferase
    421..1080    +  CDS            CmR: chloramphenicol acetyltransferase; cat; confers resistance to chloramphenicol
   1259..1417    +  CDS            ccdA (fragment): CCDA_ECO57 - Also known as H, letA. Experimental evidence at protein level: Swiss-Prot protein existence level 1. Antitoxin component of a type II toxin-antitoxin (TA) system which inhibits the post-segregational killing (PSK) of plasmid-free cells, also referred to as a plasmid addiction system. Binds to and blocks the activity of CcdB; will also remove bound CcdB protein from the CcdB-GyrA complex by forming a CcdA-CcdB complex, a process termed rejuvenation. Functions as a transcriptional corepressor for the ccdAB operon, repression also requires CcdB (By similarity). From Escherichia coli
   1422..1724    +  CDS            ccdB: CCDB_ECOLI - Also known as G, letB, letD. Experimental evidence at protein level: Swiss-Prot protein existence level 1. Toxic component of a type II toxin-antitoxin (TA) system, functioning in plasmid maintainence. Responsible for the post- segregational killing (PSK) of plasmid-free cells, also referred to as a plasmid addiction system. Half-life of over 2 hours. Cell killing by CcdB is accompanied by filamentation, defects in chromosome and plasmid segregation, defects in cell division, formation of anucleate cells, decreased DNA synthesis and plasmid loss. Interferes with the activity of DN
   1826..1985    +  polyA_signal   CaMV poly(A) signal (fragment): cauliflower mosaic virus polyadenylation signal
   2069..2093    +  misc_feature   RB T-DNA repeat: right border repeat from nopaline C58 T-DNA
   2433..2834    +  CDS            Y4CG_SINFN (fragment): Protein inferred from homology: Swiss-Prot protein existence level 3. From Sinorhizobium fredii (strain NBRC 101917 / NGR234).
   3394..4023    +  CDS            pVS1 StaA: stability protein from the Pseudomonas plasmid pVS1 (Heeb et al., 2000)
   4456..5524    +  CDS            pVS1 RepA (fragment): replication protein from the Pseudomonas plasmid pVS1 (Heeb et al., 2000)
   5590..5784    +  rep_origin     pVS1 oriV: origin of replication for the Pseudomonas plasmid pVS1 (Heeb et al., 2000)
   5987..6026    +  CDS            rop (fragment): Rop protein, which maintains plasmids at low copy number; rop
   6128..6268    +  misc_feature   bom: basis of mobility region from pBR322
   6454..7042    -  rep_origin     ori: high-copy-number ColE1/pMB1/pBR322/pUC origin of replication
   7286..8073    -  CDS            SmR (fragment): aminoglycoside adenylyltransferase (Murphy, 1985); aadA; confers resistance to spectinomycin and streptomycin
   8084..8140    -  CDS            GmR (fragment): gentamycin acetyltransferase; aacC1; confers resistance to gentamycin
   8230..8367    +  CDS            int (fragment): INT2_ECOLX - Protein inferred from homology: Swiss-Prot protein existence level 3. Putative integrase believed to be involved in the insertion of antibiotic resistance genes into plasmids and transposons. From Escherichia coli.
   8605..8629    +  misc_feature   LB T-DNA repeat: left border repeat from nopaline C58 T-DNA
   8672..8924    -  terminator     NOS terminator: nopaline synthase terminator and poly(A) signal
   8931..9137    -  CDS            ocd (fragment): OCD_AGRFC - Experimental evidence at protein level: Swiss-Prot protein existence level 1. Catalyzes the conversion of L-ornithine into L-proline with release of ammonia. Is involved in the utilization of nopaline, a catabolic pathway that proceeds through L-arginine and L-ornithine to L-proline. Nopaline is a predominant opine in plant cells transformed with Ti plasmid pTiC58. From Agrobacterium fabrum (strain C58 / ATCC 33970) (Agrobacterium tumefaciens (strain C58)).
   9144..9293    -  CDS            ble (fragment): BLE_KLEPN - Experimental evidence at protein level: Swiss-Prot protein existence level 1. Binding protein with a strong affinity to the bleomycin family of antibiotics. Binds to CL990; an antimitotic-antibiotic compound. From Klebsiella pneumoniae.
   9314..10108   -  CDS            NeoR/KanR: aminoglycoside phosphotransferase from Tn5; aph(3')-II (or nptII); confers resistance to neomycin, kanamycin, and G418 (Geneticin®)
  10129..10312   -  promoter       NOS promoter: nopaline synthase promoter NOS promoter
  10437..10689   -  terminator     NOS terminator: nopaline synthase terminator and poly(A) signal
  10738..14841   -  CDS            cas9: CAS9_STRP1 - Also known as csn1 From Streptococcus pyogenes serotype M1.
  14850..14903   -  misc_feature   TMV Ω: translational enhancer from the tobacco mosaic virus 5'-leader sequence (Gallie et al., 1988)
  14928..205     -  promoter       CaMV 35S promoter (enhanced) (across the origin): cauliflower mosaic virus 35S promoter with a duplicated enhancer region
