[The description below was written by a language model from this plasmid's Addgene catalogue record and pLannotate feature annotations shown in this document.]
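Description:
pDGE1 is a 15.4 kb binary T-DNA vector for CRISPR/Cas9 genome editing in plants, built on the pVM_BGW backbone and described as a recipient plasmid for multiplexed guide RNA assembly. Outside the T-DNA borders it carries the pVS1 replication and stability functions (RepA, StaA, oriV), which typically support maintenance in Agrobacterium. It also has a ColE1/pMB1-type origin with the bom region for high-copy propagation in E. coli, and an aadA gene conferring spectinomycin resistance.

Between the nopaline-type left and right border repeats lie three modules. Streptococcus pyogenes Cas9 is driven by an enhanced CaMV 35S promoter with a duplicated enhancer, followed by the TMV Ω translational leader, and ends in a NOS terminator. Next to the left border, an nptII (NeoR/KanR) cassette under the NOS promoter and terminator provides kanamycin-type selection of transformed plant tissue.

The third module, near the right border, is the catalogued insert: a cassette of about 1.5 kb containing a chloramphenicol resistance gene with its cat promoter and the ccdB toxin gene, from which a BsaI site has been eliminated. This is followed by a partial CaMV polyadenylation signal. Because CcdB poisons gyrase in ordinary E. coli strains, the empty vector must be kept in a ccdB-tolerant strain under chloramphenicol and spectinomycin. Clones in which the cassette has been replaced can be recovered by counter-selection in standard strains.

The removal of the BsaI site suggests that this enzyme is used for Golden Gate-type exchange of the cassette for guide RNA expression units, although the record does not spell out the cloning scheme. No guide RNA or its promoter is annotated in this plasmid. The associated work concerns generating chromosomal deletions in dicotyledonous plants.
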