Addgene plasmid #79440: pDGE1
Purpose: recipient plasmid [multiplexing]; p35S:Cas9, nptII
Depositing lab: Johannes Stuttmann. Depositing organization: Martin-Luther-Universitaet Halle-Wittenberg, Faculty of Medicine. Publication: Generation of chromosomal deletions in dicotyledonous plants employing a user-friendly genome editing toolkit. Ordon J, Gantner J, Kemna J, Schwalgun L, Reschke M, Streubel J, Boch J, Stuttmann J. Plant J. 2016 Aug 31. doi: 10.1111/tpj.13319. PubMed 27579989.
Backbone
  Vector backbone: pVM_BGW
  Vector type: Plant Expression, CRISPR
Growth in bacteria
  Bacterial resistance: Chloramphenicol and Spectinomycin, 25 & 50 μg/mL
  Growth temperature: 37°C
  Growth strain: ccdB Survival
  Copy number: High Copy
Gene/Insert
  Gene/Insert name: ccdB
  Insert size (bp): 1498
  Mutation: BsaI site eliminated
  Entrez Gene: ccdB(letD) (a.k.a. D616_p97105, Fpla045)
Terms and licenses: Academic/Nonprofit Terms; Industry Terms: Not Available to Industry
How to cite: pDGE1 was a gift from Johannes Stuttmann (Addgene plasmid # 79440 ; http://n2t.net/addgene:79440 ; RRID:Addgene_79440)
