>Addgene plasmid #79440 | pDGE1 | addgene partial sequence | sequence record 152689 | NOS-F 5'-GCGTTCAAAAGTCGCCTAAG-3'
AATATTTCTTGTCAAAAATGCTCCACTGACGTTCCATAAATTCCCCTCGGTATCCAATTAGAGTCTCATA
TTCACTCTCAATCCAAATAATCTGCACCGGATCTGGATCGTTTCGCATGATTGAACAAGATGGATTGCAC
GCAGGTTCTCCGGCCGCTTGGGTGGAGAGGCTATTCGGCTATGACTGGGCACAACAGACAATCGGCTGCT
CTGATGCCGCCGTGTTCCGGCTGTCAGCGCAGGGGCGCCCGGTTCTTTTTGTCAAGACCGACCTGTCCGG
TGCCCTGAATGAACTGCAGGACGAGGCAGCGCGGCTATCGTGGCTGGCCACGACGGGCGTTCCTTGCGCA
GCTGTGCTCGACGTTGTCACTGAAGCGGGAAGGGACTGGCTGCTATTGGGCGAAGTGCCGGGGCAGGATC
TCCTGTCATCTCACCTTGCTCCTGCCGAGAAAGTATCCATCATGGCTGATGCAATGCGGCGGCTGCATAC
GCTTGATCCGGCTACCTGCCCATTCGACCACCAAGCGAAACATCGCATCGAGCGAGCACGTACTCGGATG
GAAGCCGGTCTTGTCGATCAGGATGATCTGGACGAAGAGCATCAGGGGCTCGCGCCAGCCGAACTGTTCG
CCAGGCTCAAGGCGCGCATGCCCGACGGCGATGATCTCGTCGTGACCCATGGCGATGCCTGCTTGCCGAA
TATCATGGTGGAAAATGGCCGCTTTTCTGGATTCATCGACTGTGGCCGGCTGGGTGTGGCGGACCGCTAT
CAGGACATAGCGTTGGCTACCCGTGATATTGCTGAAGAGCTTGGCGGCGAATGGGCTGACCGCTTCCTCG
TGCTTTACGGTATCGCCGCTCCCGATTCGCAGCGCATCGCCTTCTATCGCCTTCTTGACGAGTTCTTCTG
AGCGGGACTCTGGGGTTCGAAATGACCGACCAAGCGACGCCCAACCTGCCATCACGAGATTTCGATTCCA
CCGCCGCCTTC
