>Addgene plasmid #79440 | pDGE1 | addgene partial sequence | sequence record 152691 | CAT-R 5'-GCAACTGACTGAAATGCCTC-3'
ATGCCATTGGGATATATCAACGGTGGTATATCCAGTGATTTTTTTCTCCATTTTAGCTTCCTTAGCTCCT
GAAAATCTCGATAACTCAAAAAATACGCCCGGTAGTGATCTTATTTCATTATGGTGAAAGTTGGAACCTC
TTACGTGCCGATCAACGTCTCAGGTCTCTGCAAGAATTCAAGCTTGGAGGTCAACATGGTGGAGCACGAC
ACTCTGGTCTACTCCAAAAATGTCAAAGATACAGTCTCAGAAGATCAAAGGGCTATTGAGACTTTTCAAC
AAAGGATAATTTCGGGAAACCTCCTCGGATTCCATTGCCCAGCTATCTGTCACTTCATCGAAAGGACAGT
AGAAAAGGAAGGTGGCTCCTACAAATGCCATCATTGCGATAAAGGAAAGGCTATCATTCAAGATCTCTCT
GCCGACAGTGGTCCCAAAGATGGACCCCCACCCACGAGGAGCATCGTGGAAAAAGAAGAGGTTCCAACCA
CGTCTACAAAGCAAGTGGATTGATGTGATAACATGGTGGAGCACGACACTCTGGTCTACTCCAAAAATGT
CAAAGATACAGTCTCAGAAGATCAAAGGGCTATTGAGACTTTTCAACAAAGGATAATTTCGGGAAACCTC
CTCGGATTCCATTGCCCAGCTATCTGTCACTTCATCGAAAGGACAGTAGAAAAGGAAGGTGGCTCCTACA
AATGCCATCATTGCGATAAAGGAAAGGCTATCATTCAAGATCTCTCTGCCGACAGTGGTCCCAAAGATGG
ACCCCCACCCACGAGGAGCATCGTGGAAAAAGAAGAGGTTCCAACCACGTCTACAAAGCAAGTGGATTGA
TGTGACATCTCCACTGACGTAAGGGATGACGCACAATCCCACTATCCTTCGCAAGACCCTTCCTCTATAT
AAGGAAGTTCATTTCATTTGGAGAGGACACGCTCGAGTATAAGAGCTCATTTTTACA
